>Addgene plasmid #84905 | pAG303-Gal-PR50 | depositor full sequence | sequence record 166780 | pAG303-Gal-PR50 sequence 5581 bps
TCGCGCGTTTCGGTGATGACGGTGAAAACCTCTGACACATGCAGCTCCCGGAGACGGTCACAGCTTGTCT
GTAAGCGGATGCCGGGAGCAGACAAGCCCGTCAGGGCGCGTCAGCGGGTGTTGGCGGGTGTCGGGGCTGG
CTTAACTATGCGGCATCAGAGCAGATTGTACTGAGAGTGCACCATAATTCCGTTTTAAGAGCTTGGTGAG
CGCTAGGAGTCACTGCCAGGTATCGTTTGAACACGGCATTAGTCAGGGAAGTCATAACACAGTCCTTTCC
CGCAATTTTCTTTTTCTATTACTCTTGGCCTCCTCTAGTACACTCTATATTTTTTTATGCCTCGGTAATG
ATTTTCATTTTTTTTTTTCCACCTAGCGGATGACTCTTTTTTTTTCTTAGCGATTGGCATTATCACATAA
TGAATTATACATTATATAAAGTAATGTGATTTCTTCGAAGAATATACTAAAAAATGAGCAGGCAAGATAA
ACGAAGGCAAAGATGACAGAGCAGAAAGCCCTAGTAAAGCGTATTACAAATGAAACCAAGATTCAGATTG
CGATCTCTTTAAAGGGTGGTCCCCTAGCGATAGAGCACTCGATCTTCCCAGAAAAAGAGGCAGAAGCAGT
AGCAGAACAGGCCACACAATCGCAAGTGATTAACGTCCACACAGGTATAGGGTTTCTGGACCATATGATA
CATGCTCTGGCCAAGCATTCCGGCTGGTCGCTAATCGTTGAGTGCATTGGTGACTTACACATAGACGACC
ATCACACCACTGAAGACTGCGGGATTGCTCTCGGTCAAGCTTTTAAAGAGGCCCTACTGGCGCGTGGAGT
AAAAAGGTTTGGATCAGGATTTGCGCCTTTGGATGAGGCACTTTCCAGAGCGGTGGTAGATCTTTCGAAC
AGGCCGTACGCAGTTGTCGAACTTGGTTTGCAAAGGGAGAAAGTAGGAGATCTCTCTTGCGAGATGATCC
CGCATTTTCTTGAAAGCTTTGCAGAGGCTAGCAGAATTACCCTCCACGTTGATTGTCTGCGAGGCAAGAA
TGATCATCACCGTAGTGAGAGTGCGTTCAAGGCTCTTGCGGTTGCCATAAGAGAAGCCACCTCGCCCAAT
GGTACCAACGATGTTCCCTCCACCAAAGGTGTTCTTATGTAGTGACACCGATTATTTAAAGCTGCAGCAT
ACGATATATATACATGTGTATATATGTATACCTATGAATGTCAGTAAGTATGTATACGAACAGTATGATA
CTGAAGATGACAAGGTAATGCATCATTCTATACGTGTCATTCTGAACGAGGCGCGCTTTCCTTTTTTCTT
TTTGCTTTTTCTTTTTTTTTCTCTTGAACTCGACGGATCATATGCGGTGTGAAATACCGCACAGATGCGT
AAGGAGAAAATACCGCATCAGGAAATTGTAAACGTTAATATTTTGTTAAAATTCGCGTTAAATTTTTGTT
AAATCAGCTCATTTTTTAACCAATAGGCCGAAATCGGCAAAATCCCTTATAAATCAAAAGAATAGACCGA
GATAGGGT
[37 nt withheld, positions 1549-1585]
AAAGAACGTGGACTCCAACGTCAAAGG
[49 nt withheld, positions 1613-1661]
T
[91 nt withheld, positions 1663-1753]
G
[124 nt withheld, positions 1755-1878]
CGCGCCATTCGCCATTCAGGCTGCGCAACTGTTGGGAAGGGCGATCGGTGCGGGCCTCTTCGCTATTACG
CCAGCTGGCGAAGGGGGGATGTGCTGCAAGGCGATTAAGTTGGGTAACGCCAGGGTTTTCCCAGTCACGA
CGTTGTAAAACGACGGCCAGTGAATTGTAATACGACTCACTATAGGGCGAATTGGAGCTCTAGTACGGAT
TAGAAGCCGCCGAGCGGGTGACAGCCCTCCGAAGGAAGACTCTCCTCCGTGCGTCCTCGTCTTCACCGGT
CGCGTTCCTGAAACGCAGATGTGCCTCGCGCCGCACTGCTCCGAACAATAAAGATTCTACAATACTAGCT
TTTATGGTTATGAAGAGGAAAAATTGGCAGTAACCTGGCCCCACAAACCTTCAAATGAACGAATCAAATT
AACAACCATAGGATGATAATGCGATTAGTTTTTTAGCCTTATTTCTGGGGTAATTAATCAGCGAAGCGAT
GATTTTTGATCTATTAACAGATATATAAATGCAAAAACTGCATAACCACTTTAACTAATACTTTCAACAT
TTTCGGTTTGTATTACTTCTTATTCAAATGTAATAAAAGTATCAACAAAAAATTGTTAATATACCTCTAT
ACTTTAACGTCAAGGAGAAAAAACCCCGGATTCTAGAACTAGTGGATCCCCCATCACAAGTTTGTACAAA
AAAGCAGGCTTCGAATTCACCATGCCTCGTCCACGGCCACGGCCACGCCCTCGTCCACGGCCACGGCCAC
GCCCTCGTCCTCGGCCTCGTCCACGGCCACGGCCACGCCCTCGTCCTCGGCCTCGTCCTCGACCACGACC
TCGACCGCGTCCTCGACCTCGTCCTCGACCACGACCTCGACCGCGTCCTCGACCACGTCCTCGTCCTCGG
CCTCGTCCACGGCCACGGCCACGCCCTCGTCCTCGGCCTCGTCCTCGACCACGACCTCGACCGCGTCCTC
GACCTCGTCCTCGACCACGACCTCGACCGCGTCCTCGACCACGTGAGCAGAAACTCATCTCAGAAGAGGA
TCTGGCAGCAAATGATATCCTGGATTACAAGGATGACGACGATAAGTAAAGATCTAACCCAGCTTTCTTG
TACAAAGTGGTGATGGGCTGCAGGAATTCGATATCAAGCTTATCGATACCGTCGACCTCGAGTCATGTAA
TTAGTTATGTCACGCTTACATTCACGCCCTCCCCCCACATCCGCTCTAACCGAAAAGGAAGGAGTTAGAC
AACCTGAAGTCTAGGTCCCTATTTATTTTTTTATAGTTATGTTAGTATTAAGAACGTTATTTATATTTCA
AATTTTTCTTTTTTTTCTGTACAGACGCGTGTACGCATGTAACATTATACTGAAAACCTTGCTTGAGAAG
GTTTTGGGACGCTCGAAGGCTTTAATTTGCGGCCGGTACCCAGCTTTTGTTCCCTTTAGTGAGGGTTAAT
TCCGAGCTTGGCGTAATCATGGTCATAGCTGTTTCCTGTGTGAAATTGTTATCCGCTCACAATTCCACAC
AACATAGGAGCCGGAAGCATAAAGTGTAAAGCCTGGGGTGCCTAATGAGTGAGGTAACTCACATTAATTG
CGTTGCGCTCACTGCCCGCTTTCCAGTCGGGAAACCTGTCGTGCCAGCTGCATTAATGAATCGGCCAACG
CGCGGGGAGAGGCGGTTTGCGTATTGGGCGCTCTTCCGCTTCCTCGCTCACTGACTCGCTGCGCTCGGTC
GTTCGGCTGCGGCGAGCGGTATCAGCTCACTCAAAGGCGGTAATACGGTTATCCACAGAATCAGGGGATA
ACGCAGGAAAGAACATGTGAGCAAAAGGCCAGCAAAAGGCCAGGAACCGTAAAAAGGCCGCGTTGCTGGC
GTTTTTCCATAGGCTCGGCCCCCCTGACGAGCATCACAAAAATCGACGCTCAAGTCAGAGGTGGCGAAAC
CCGACAGGACTATAAAGATACCAGGCGTTCCCCCCTGGAAGCTCCCTCGTGCGCTCTCCTGTTCCGACCC
TGCCGCTTACCGGATACCTGTCCGCCTTTCTCCCTTCGGGAAGCGTGGCGCTTTCTCAATGCTCACGCTG
TAGGTATCTCAGTTCGGTGTAGGTCGTTCGCTCCAAGCTGGGCTGTGTGCACGAACCCCCCGTTCAGCCC
GACCGCTGCGCCTTATCCGGTAACTATCGTCTTGAGTCCAACCCGGTAAGACACGACTTATCGCCACTGG
CAGCAGCCACTGGTAACAGGATTAGCAGAGCGAGGTATGTAGGCGGTGCTACAGAGTTCTTGAAGTGGTG
GCCTAACTACGGCTACACTAGAAGGACAGTATTTGGTATCTGCGCTCTGCTGAAGCCAGTTACCTTCGGA
AAAAGAGTTGGTAGCTCTTGATCCGGCAAACAAACCACCGCTGGTAGCGGTGGTTTTTTTGTTTGCAAGC
AGCAGATTACGCGCAGAAAAAAAGGATCTCAAGAAGATCCTTTGATCTTTTCTACGGGGTCTGACGCTCA
GTGGAACGAAAACTCACGTTAAGGGATTTTGGTCATGAGATTATCAAAAAGGATCTTCACCTAGATCCTT
TTAAATTAAAAATGAAGTTTTAAATCAATCTAAAGTATATATGAGTAAACTTGGTCTGACAGTTACCAAT
GCTTAATCAGTGAGGCACCTATCTCAGCGATCTGTCTATTTCGTTCATCCATAGTTGCCTGACTGCCCGT
CGTGTAGATAACTACGATACGGGAGGGCTTACCATCTGGCCCCAGTGCTGCAATGATACCGCGAGACCCA
CGCTCACCGGCTCCAGATTTATCAGCAATAAACCAGCCAGCCGGAAGGGCCGAGCGCAGAAGTGGTCCTG
CAACTTTATCCGCCTCCATCCAGTCTATTAATTGTTGCCGGGAAGCTAGAGTAAGTAGTTCGCCAGTTAA
TAGTTTGCGCAACGTTGTTGCCATTGCTACAGGCATCGTGGTGTCACGCTCGTCGTTTGGTATGGCTTCA
TTCAGCTCCGGTTCCCAACGATCAAGGCGAGTTACATGATCCCCCATGTTGTGAAAAAAAGCGGTTAGCT
CCTTCGGTCCTCCGATCGTTGTCAGAAGTAAGTTGGCCGCAGTGTTATCACTCATGGTTATGGCAGCACT
GCATAATTCTCTTACTGTCATGCCATCCGTAAGATGCTTTTCTGTGACTGGTGAGTACTCAACCAAGTCA
TTCTGAGAATAGTGTATGCGGCGACCGAGTTGCTCTTGCCCGGCGTCAATACGGGATAATACCGCGCCAC
ATAGCAGAACTTTAAAAGTGCTCATCATTGGAAAACGTTCTTCGGGGCGAAAACTCTCAAGGATCTTACC
GCTGTTGAGATCCAGTTCGATGTAACCCACTCGTGCACCCAACTGATCTTCAGCATCTTTTACTTTCACC
AGCGTTTCTGGGTGAGCAAAAACAGGAAGGCAAAATGCCGCAAAAAAGGGAATAAGGGCGACACGGAAAT
GTTGAATACTCATACTCTTCCTTTTTCAATATTATTGAAGCATTTATCAGGGTTATTGTCTCATGAGCGG
ATACATATTTGAATGTATTTAGAAAAATAAACAAATAGGGGTTCCGCGCACATTTCCCCGAAAAGTGCCA
CCTGACGTCTTATTATCATGACATTAACCTATAAAAATAGGCGTATCACGAGGCCCTTTCGTC
Features (pLannotate 1.2.2; 25 found; start..end, strand, type, name):
    137..186     +  misc_feature   bom (fragment): basis of mobility region from pBR322
    191..265     -  CDS            MRM1 (fragment): MRM1_YEAST - Also known as PET56 From Saccharomyces cerevisiae (strain ATCC 204508 / S288c) (Baker's yeast).
    315..502     +  promoter       HIS3 promoter: S. cerevisiae HIS3
    503..1162    +  CDS            HIS3: imidazoleglycerol-phosphate dehydratase, required for histidine biosynthesis; S. cerevisiae HIS3; yeast auxotrophic marker
   1119..1412    +  CDS            YO201_YEAST (fragment): Protein uncertain: Swiss-Prot protein existence level 5. From Saccharomyces cerevisiae (strain ATCC 204508 / S288c) (Baker's yeast).
   1369..1422    +  misc_feature   bom (fragment): basis of mobility region from pBR322
   1423..1878    -  rep_origin     f1 ori (sequence partly withheld): f1 bacteriophage origin of replication; arrow indicates direction of (+) strand synthesis
   1886..2043    -  CDS            lacZα (fragment): LacZα fragment of β-galactosidase; lacZ fragment
   2046..2064    +  promoter       T7 promoter: promoter for bacteriophage T7 RNA polymerase
   2084..2525    +  promoter       GAL1 promoter: S. cerevisiae GAL1; inducible promoter, regulated by Gal4
   2540..2560    +  misc_feature   MCS (fragment): pBluescript multiple cloning site
   2564..2588    +  protein_bind   attB1: mutant version of attB; recombination site for the Gateway® BP reaction BP Clonase™
   2951..2974    +  CDS            3xFLAG (fragment): three tandem FLAG® epitope tags
   2985..3009    -  protein_bind   attB2: mutant version of attB; recombination site for the Gateway® BP reaction BP Clonase™
   3013..3060    +  misc_feature   MCS (fragment): pBluescript multiple cloning site
   3061..3308    +  terminator     CYC1 terminator: S. cerevisiae CYC1; transcription terminator for CYC1
   3331..3349    -  promoter       T3 promoter: promoter for bacteriophage T3 RNA polymerase
   3394..3410    -  protein_bind   lac operator: The lac repressor binds to the lac operator to inhibit transcription in E. coli. This inhibition can be relieved by adding lactose or isopropyl-β-D-thiogalactopyranoside (IPTG). lac repressor encoded by lacI
   3418..3448    -  promoter       lac promoter: promoter for the E. coli lac operon
   3463..3484    -  protein_bind   CAP binding site: CAP binding activates transcription in the presence of cAMP. E. coli catabolite activator protein
   3497..3589    -  CDS            lacI (fragment): lac repressor; lacI; The lac repressor binds to the lac operator to inhibit transcription in E. coli. This inhibition can be relieved by adding lactose or isopropyl-β-D-thiogalactopyranoside (IPTG).
   3772..4360    -  rep_origin     ori: high-copy-number ColE1/pMB1/pBR322/pUC origin of replication
   4531..5391    -  CDS            AmpR: β-lactamase; bla; confers resistance to ampicillin, carbenicillin, and related antibiotics
   5392..5496    -  promoter       AmpR promoter: bla
   5581..35      +  CDS            rop (fragment) (across the origin): Rop protein, which maintains plasmids at low copy number; rop
