[The description below was written by a language model from this plasmid's Addgene catalogue record and pLannotate feature annotations shown in this document.]
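Description:
pAG303-Gal-PR50 is a yeast expression plasmid built on the Gateway destination vector pAG303-Gal-ccdB, made to induce expression of the C9orf72-associated proline-arginine dipeptide repeat (PR50) in Saccharomyces cerevisiae. The feature table shows no yeast replication origin (neither 2μ nor CEN/ARS), which fits the pRS303-type integrating design implied by the "303" name. The plasmid would therefore be maintained in yeast by integration and selected through its HIS3 auxotrophic marker, which is driven by its own promoter. In E. coli it replicates from a high-copy ColE1/pUC-type origin and is selected with ampicillin through the AmpR β-lactamase gene. An f1 origin and remnants of the pBluescript lacZα/lac promoter region are also present.

The payload is a synthetic 378 bp insert encoding PR50, introduced by Gateway recombination and now flanked by attB1 and attB2 sites in place of the ccdB cassette. It sits downstream of the GAL1 promoter, which is regulated by Gal4 and induced by galactose, and upstream of the CYC1 transcription terminator. This arrangement lets the toxic dipeptide be switched on conditionally. The catalogue lists C-terminal Myc and FLAG tags on the insert. The annotation picks up only a single FLAG-type epitope just before attB2 and does not call a Myc tag, although short epitopes are often missed by automated annotation. T7 and T3 promoters flank the expression cassette and serve as sequencing primer sites.

The associated work used such constructs to model C9orf72 dipeptide repeat toxicity in yeast and to identify genetic modifiers, linking nucleocytoplasmic transport defects to FTD/ALS.
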