Addgene plasmid #84905: pAG303-Gal-PR50
Purpose: induce expression of dipeptide repeat PR in yeast
Depositing lab: Aaron Gitler. Depositing organization: Stanford University. Publication: Modifiers of C9orf72 dipeptide repeat toxicity connect nucleocytoplasmic transport defects to FTD/ALS. Jovicic A, Mertens J, Boeynaems S, Bogaert E, Chai N, Yamada SB, Paul JW 3rd, Sun S, Herdy JR, Bieri G, Kramer NJ, Gage FH, Van Den Bosch L, Robberecht W, Gitler AD. Nat Neurosci. 2015 Sep;18(9):1226-9. doi: 10.1038/nn.4085. PubMed 26308983.
Backbone
  Vector backbone: pAG303-Gal-ccdB
  Backbone manufacturer: Susan Lindquist (Addgene plasmid # 14133)
  Backbone size w/o insert (bp): 5192
  Vector type: Yeast Expression
  Selectable markers: HIS3
Growth in bacteria
  Bacterial resistance: Ampicillin, 100 μg/mL
  Growth temperature: 37°C
  Growth strain: DH5alpha
  Copy number: Unknown
Gene/Insert
  Gene/Insert name: PR50 (alt name: C9orf72 dipeptide)
  Species: Synthetic
  Insert size (bp): 378
  Entrez Gene: C9orf72 (a.k.a. ALSFTD, DENND9, DENNL72, FTDALS, FTDALS1)
  Promoter: GAL1
  Tag / fusion protein: Myc (C terminal on insert); FLAG (C terminal on insert)
  Cloning method: Gateway Cloning
  Sequencing primers: 5′ T7; 3′ T3
Terms and licenses: Academic/Nonprofit Terms; Industry Terms: Not Available to Industry
How to cite: pAG303-Gal-PR50 was a gift from Aaron Gitler (Addgene plasmid # 84905 ; http://n2t.net/addgene:84905 ; RRID:Addgene_84905)
