>Addgene plasmid #84905 | pAG303-Gal-PR50 | addgene partial sequence | sequence record 166764 | T7 5'-TAATACGACTCACTATAGGG-3'
AGCCGCCGAGCGGGTGACAGCCCTCCGAAGGAAGACTCTCCTCCGTGCGTCCTCGTCTTCACCGGTCGCG
TTCCTGAAACGCAGATGTGCCTCGCGCCGCACTGCTCCGAACAATAAAGATTCTACAATACTAGCTTTTA
TGGTTATGAAGAGGAAAAATTGGCAGTAACCTGGCCCCACAAACCTTCAAATGAACGAATCAAATTAACA
ACCATAGGATGATAATGCGATTAGTTTTTTAGCCTTATTTCTGGGGTAATTAATCAGCGAAGCGATGATT
TTTGATCTATTAACAGATATATAAATGCAAAAACTGCATAACCACTTTAACTAATACTTTCAACATTTTC
GGTTTGTATTACTTCTTATTCAAATGTAATAAAAGTATCAACAAAAAATTGTTAATATACCTCTATACTT
TAACGTCAAGGAGAAAAAACCCCGGATTCTAGAACTAGTGGATCCCCCATCACAAGTTTGTACAAAAAAG
CAGGCTTCGAATTCACCATGCCTCGTCCACGGCCACGGCCACGCCCTCGTCCACGGCCACGGCCACGCCC
TCGTCCTCGGCCTCGTCCACGGCCACGGCCACGCCCTCGTCCTCGGCCTCGTCCTCGACCACGACCTCGA
CCGCGTCCTCGACCTCGTCCTCGACCACGACCTCGACCGCGTCCTCGACCACGTCCTCGTCCTCGGCCTC
GTCCACGGCCACGGCCACGCCCTCGTCCTCGGCCTCGTCCTCGACCACGACCTCGACCGCGTCCTCGACC
TCGTCCTCGACCACGACCTCGACCGCGTCCTCGACCACGTGAGCAGAAACTCATCTCA
