>Addgene plasmid #84905 | pAG303-Gal-PR50 | addgene partial sequence | sequence record 166767 | T3 5'-GCAATTAACCCTCACTAAAGG-3'
CGAGGCCGCAAATTAAAGCCTTCGAGCGTCCCAAAACCTTCTCAAGCAAGGTTTTCAGTATAATGTTACA
TGCGTACACGCGTCTGTACAGAAAAAAAAGAAAAATTTGAAATATAAATAACGTTCTTAATACTAACATA
ACTATAAAAAAATAAATAGGGACCTAGACTTCAGGTTGTCTAACTCCTTCCTTTTCGGTTAGAGCGGATG
TGGGGGGAGGGCGTGAATGTAAGCGTGACATAACTAATTACATGACTCGAGGTCGACGGTATCGATAAGC
TTGATATCGAATTCCTGCAGCCCATCACCACTTTGTACAAGAAAGCTGGGTTAGATCTTTACTTATCGTC
GTCATCCTTGTAATCCAGGATATCATTTGCTGCCAGATCCTCTTCTGAGATGAGTTTCTGCTCACGTGGT
CGAGGACGCGGTCGAGGTCGTGGTCGAGGACGAGGTCGAGGACGCGGTCGAGGTCGTGGTCGAGGACGAG
GCCGAGGACGAGGGCGTGGCCGTGGCCGTGGACGAGGCCGAGGACGAGGACGTGGTCGAGGACGCGGTCG
AGGTCGTGGTCGAGGACGAGGTCGAGGACGCGGTCGA
